>Addgene plasmid #211045 | pBiT3.1-C_WDR91:1-747 | addgene full sequence | sequence record 423379 | Addgene NGS Result
AAGACGCGTTAATTAAGACGTCGGCAGTGAAAAAAATGCTTTATTTGTGAAATTTGTGATGCTATTGCTT
TATTTGTAACCATTATAAGCTGCAATAAACAAGTTAACAACAACAATTGCATTCATTTTATGTTTCAGGT
TCAGGGGGAGGTGTGGGAGGTTTTTTAAAGCAAGTAAAACCTCTACAAATGTGGTATGGCTGATTATGAT
CCGCGGCCGCAATACGTCGACGTTATCAGCTGACTTCGTACGAGAGCCTAGGATTATGGCGCGCCACTAG
TTATTAATAGTAATCAATTACGGGGTCATTAGTTCATAGCCCATATATGGAGTTCCGCGTTACATAACTT
ACGGTAAATGGCCCGCCTGGCTGACCGCCCAACGACCCCCGCCCATTGACGTCAATAATGACGTATGTTC
CCATAGTAACGCCAATAGGGACTTTCCATTGACGTCAATGGGTGGAGTATTTACGGTAAACTGCCCACTT
GGCAGTACATCAAGTGTATCATATGCCAAGTCCGCCCCCTATTGACGTCAATGACGGTAAATGGCCCGCC
TGGCATTATGCCCAGTACATGACCTTACGGGACTTTCCTACTTGGCAGTACATCTACGTATTAGTCATCG
CTATTACCATGGTGATGCGGTTTTGGCAGTACACCAATGGGCGTGGATAGCGGTTTGACTCACGGGGATT
TCCAAGTCTCCACCCCATTGACGTCAATGGGAGTTTGTTTTGGCACCAAAATCAACGGGACTTTCCAAAA
TGTCGTAATAACCCCGCCCCGTTGACGCAAATGGGCGGTAGGCGTGTACGGTGGGAGGTCTATATAAGCA
GAGCTGGTTTAGTGAACCGTCAGATCACTAGAATCTTTATTGCGGTAGTTTATCACAGTTAAATTGCTAA
CGCAGTCAGTGCTTCTGACACAACAGTCTCGAACTTAAGCTGCAGAAGTTGGTCGTGAGGCACTGGGCAG
GTAAGTATCAAGGTTACAAGACAGGTTTAAGGAGACCAATAGAAACTGGGCTTGTCGAGACAGAGAAGAC
TCTTGCGTTTCTGATAGGCACCTATTGGTCTTACTGACATCCACTTTGCCTTTCTCTCCACAGGTGTCCA
CTCCCAGTTCAATTACAGCTCTTAAGGCTAGAGTATTAATACGACTCACTATAGGGGCGATCGCAACAAG
CTTCGGGAAGATCTGGAGCTAGCGGCGGGGGATCCGGTGGGAATTCGACACCATGGCGGAGGCCGTGGAG
CGCACTGACGAGCTGGTCCGGGAGTACCTGCTCTTCCGCGGGTTCACGCACACACTGCGGCAGCTGGACG
CCGAGATCAAGGCGGACAAGGAGAAGGGGTTCCGGGTGGATAAGATTGTGGACCAGCTGCAGCAGTTAAT
GCAGGTGTATGACTTGGCTGCCCTTCGGGATTATTGGAGCTACTTGGAGCGTCGGCTCTTCAGCCGCTTG
GAGGATATATACAGACCCACAATCCACAAGCTGAAAACCAGCCTGTTTCGATTTTATCTTGTCTACACAA
TCCAGACAAACAGAAATGACAAGGCTCAGGAGTTCTTTGCAAAGCAGGCCACGGAACTCCAGAACCAGGC
TGAGTGGAAGGATTGGTTTGTCCTGCCCTTCCTGCCATCCCCGGACACCAACCCCACCTTTGCTACCTAC
TTTTCTCGACAGTGGGCTGACACCTTCATTGTGTCCCTGCACAACTTCCTGAGCGTCCTGTTTCAGTGCA
TGCCAGTCCCTGTGATCCTGAACTTTGATGCGGAGTGTCAGAGGACTAACCAGGTTCAAGAAGAAAATGA
AGTTCTGCGTCAGAAGCTTTTTGCATTGCAAGCTGAAATCCACCGACTGAAGAAAGAGGAGCAACAGCCA
GAAGAGGAAGAGGCCTTGGTCCAACACAAATTGCCTCCTTATGTCTCCAACATGGACCGCCTGGGGGACT
CGGAACTTGCCATGGTGTGCAGCCAAAGGAATGCCTCCCTCTCCCAGTCACCTCGTGTGGGCTTCCTGTC
CTCGCTGCTGCCTCAGAGTAAGAAGAGCCCCTCAAGGTTGTCGCCTGCTCAGGGCCCTCCTCAACCTCAG
AGCTCGGCCAAGAAAGAGTCCTTCGGTGGTCAGGGCACCAAGGGAAAGGACCCGACGTCCGGAGCCAAGG
ATGGGAAGAGCCTCCTCAGCGGGCTGGCCACTGGGGAGTCCGGTTGGTCACAGCACCGGCAGCGGCGCCT
GCAGGACCATGGCAAGGAGAGGAAGGAGCTTTTCTCCACAACCACTTCCCAGTGTGCAGAGAAGAAACCA
GAAGCCAGTGGCCCAGAGGCTGAGCCCTGCCCAGAGCTCCACACGGAGCCAGTGGAGCCACTGACTCGGG
CATCCTCGGCAGGCCCTGAGGGTGGAGGAGTCCGCCCCGAGCAGCCCTTTATTGTGCTGGGACAGGAGGA
GTACGGGGAACACCACTCATCCATCATGCACTGCAGAGTGGACTGCTCTGGGAGGAGAGTCGCCAGCTTA
GACGTAGATGGGGTCATCAAAGTGTGGTCCTTCAACCCCATCATGCAGACCAAAGCATCCTCCATTTCCA
AATCACCGCTGCTGTCTTTGGAATGGGCCACCAAACGGGACAGACTGCTCTTGCTGGGCAGTGGTGTGGG
AACAGTGCGTCTCTATGACACGGAAGCCAAGAAGAATCTCTGTGAAATCAATATCAACGACAACATGCCC
AGAATCCTGTCTCTTGCGTGCAGCCCCAACGGGGCCTCTTTCGTCTGTTCGGCAGCAGCTCCGAGCCTCA
CTTCCCAGGTGGACTTCTCAGCACCAGACATCGGCAGCAAGGGCATGAACCAGGTTCCTGGCAGGCTGCT
GCTGTGGGACACGAAAACCATGAAGCAGCAGCTCCAGTTCTCCCTGGATCCAGAACCCATTGCTATCAAC
TGTACAGCCTTCAATCACAACGGGAACCTGCTGGTCACAGGGGCAGCTGATGGCGTCATCCGGCTGTTTG
ACATGCAGCAGCATGAGTGCGCGATGAGCTGGAGGGCCCACTACGGGGAGGTCTACTCTGTGGAGTTCAG
CTATGATGAGAACACCGTGTACAGCATCGGCGAGGACGGGAAGTTCATCCAGTGGAACATCCACAAGAGT
GGCCTCAAGGTATCCGAGTACAGCCTCCCCTCAGATGCCACGGGCCCCTTTGTGCTGTCTGGATACAGCG
GCTACAAGCAGGTTCAAGTCCCCAGGGGCCGACTCTTCGCTTTTGACTCGGAGGGAAATTACATGCTGAC
ATGTTCTGCCACAGGCGGCGTCATCTACAAGCTGGGTGGCGATGAGAAGGTTCTGGAGAGCTGCTTGAGC
CTAGGTGGCCACCGAGCCCCTGTGGTCACCGTGGACTGGAGCACTGCCATGGACTGTGGGACCTGCCTCA
CCGCCTCCATGGATGGCAAGATCAAGCTGACCACCCTCCTGGCCCATAAAGCCGGCTCGAGCGGTGGGAG
CTCCGGTGTGAGCGGCTGGCGGCTGTTCAAGAAGATTAGCTAAGTTTAAACGGCCGCGACTCTAGACTGC
AGGCATGCAAGCTGATTTGGCTGCTGCCACCGCTGAGCAAGGCCGCTTCGAGCAGACATGATAAGATACA
TTGATGAGTTTGGACAAACCACAACTAGAATGCAGTGAAAAAAATGCTTTATTTGTGAAATTTGTGATGC
TATTGCTTTATTTGTAACCATTATAAGCTGCAATAAACAAGTTAACAACAACAATTGCATTCATTTTATG
TTTCAGGTTCAGGGGGAGATGTGGGAGGTTTTTTTAAGCAAGTAAAACCTCTACAAATGTGGTAAAATCT
TAATTAAGACTTCTAATATAACTTCGTATAGCATACATTATACGAAGTTATGGTTCCACTGTTGACAATT
AATCATCGGCATAGTATATCGGCATAGTATAATACGACAAGGTGAGGAACTAAACCCAGGAGGCAGATCA
TGATTGAACAAGATGGATTGCACGCAGGTTCTCCGGCCGCTTGGGTGGAGAGGCTATTCGGCTATGACTG
GGCACAACAGACAATCGGCTGCTCTGATGCCGCCGTGTTCCGGCTGTCAGCGCAGGGGCGCCCGGTTCTT
TTTGTCAAGACCGACCTGTCCGGTGCCCTGAATGAACTGCAGGACGAGGCAGCGCGGCTATCGTGGCTGG
CCACGACGGGCGTTCCTTGCGCAGCTGTGCTCGACGTTGTCACTGAAGCGGGAAGGGACTGGCTGCTATT
GGGCGAAGTGCCGGGGCAGGATCTCCTGTCATCTCACCTTGCTCCTGCCGAGAAAGTATCCATCATGGCT
GATGCAATGCGGCGGCTGCATACGCTTGATCCGGCTACCTGCCCATTCGACCACCAAGCGAAACATCGCA
TCGAGCGAGCACGTACTCGGATGGAAGCCGGTCTTGTCGATCAGGATGATCTGGACGAAGAGCATCAGGG
GCTCGCGCCAGCCGAACTGTTCGCCAGGCTCAAGGCGCGCATGCCCGACGGCGAGGATCTCGTCGTGACC
CATGGCGATGCCTGCTTGCCGAATATCATGGTGGAAAATGGCCGCTTTTCTGGATTCATCGACTGTGGCC
GGCTGGGTGTGGCGGACCGCTATCAGGACATAGCGTTGGCTACCCGTGATATTGCTGAAGAGCTTGGCGG
CGAATGGGCTGACCGCTTCCTCGTGCTTTACGGTATCGCCGCTCCCGATTCGCAGCGCATCGCCTTCTAT
CGCCTTCTTGACGAGTTCTTCTGATTCGAAATGACCGACCAAGCGACGCCCAACCGGTATCAGCTCACTC
AAAGGCGGTAATACGGTTATCCACAGAATCAGGGGATAACGCAGGAAAGAACATGTGAGCAAAAGGCCAG
CAAAAGGCCAGGAACCGTAAAAAGGCCGCGTTGCTGGCGTTTTTCCATAGGCTCCGCCCCCCTGACGAGC
ATCACAAAAATCGACGCTCAAGTCAGAGGTGGCGAAACCCGACAGGACTATAAAGATACCAGGCGTTTCC
CCCTGGAAGCTCCCTCGTGCGCTCTCCTGTTCCGACCCTGCCGCTTACCGGATACCTGTCCGCCTTTCTC
CCTTCGGGAAGCGTGGCGCTTTCTCATAGCTCACGCTGTAGGTATCTCAGTTCGGTGTAGGTCGTTCGCT
CCAAGCTGGGCTGTGTGCACGAACCCCCCGTTCAGCCCGACCGCTGCGCCTTATCCGGTAACTATCGTCT
TGAGTCCAACCCGGTAAGACACGACTTATCGCCACTGGCAGCAGCCACTGGTAACAGGATTAGCAGAGCG
AGGTATGTAGGCGGTGCTACAGAGTTCTTGAAGTGGTGGCCTAACTACGGCTACACTAGAAGGACAGTAT
TTGGTATCTGCGCTCTGCTGAAGCCAGTTACCTTCGGAAAAAGAGTTGGTAGCTCTTGATCCGGCAAACA
AACCACCGCTGGTAGCGGTGGTTTTTTTGTTTGCAAGCAGCAGATTACGCGCAGAAAAAAAGGATTTCAA
GAAGATCCTTTGATCTTTTCTACGGGGTCTGACGCTCAGTGGAACGAAAACTCACGTTAAGGGATTTTGG
TCATGAGATTATCAAAAAGGATCTTCACCTAGATCCTTTTATAGTCCGGAATCGTCACACAAAAAACCAA
CACACAGATGTAATGAAAATAAAGATATTTTATTGCGGCCATCGTGATGGCTAGAGTTTAGCCCTCCCAC
ACATAACCAGAGGGCAGCAATTCACGAATCCCAACTGCCGTCGGCTGTCCATCACTGTCCTTCACTATGG
CTTTGATCCCAGGATGCAGATCGAGAAGCACCTGTCGGCACCGTCCGCAGGGGCTCAAGATGCCCCTGTT
CTCATTTCCGATCGCGACGATACAAGTCAGGTTGCCAGCTGCCGCAGCAGCAGCAGTGCCCAGCACCACG
AGTTCTGCACAAGGTCCCCCAGTAAAATGATATACATTGACACCAGTGAAGATGCGGCCGTCGCTAGAGA
GAGCTGCGCTGGCGACGCTGTAGTCTTCAGAGATGGGGATGCTGTTGATTGTAGCCGTTGCTCTTTCAAT
GAGGGTGGATTCTTCTTGAGACAAAGGCTTGGCCATGGTGGCGCTAGTGTCAGAAGAATCGAGCTTTTTG
CAAAAGCCTAGGCCTCCAAAAAAGCCTCCTCACTACTTCTGGAATAGCTCAGAGGCCGAGGCGGCCTCGG
CCTCTGCATAAATAAAAAAAATTAGTCAGCCATGGGGCGGAGAATGGGCGGAACTGGGCGGAGTTAGGGG
CGGGATGGGCGGAGTTAGGGGCGGGACTATGGTTGCTGACTAATTGAGATGCATGCTTTGCATACTTCTG
CCTGCTGGGGAGCCTGGGGACTTTCCACACCTGGTTGCTGACTAATTGAGATGCATGCTTTGCATACTTC
TGCCTGCTGGGGAGCCTGGGGACTTTCCACACCCTAACTGACACACATTCCACAGCTGGTTCTTTCCGCC
TCAGAAGGTACCTAACCAAGTTCCTCTTTCAGAGGTTATTTCAGGCCATGGTGCTGCGC
Features (pLannotate 1.2.2; 17 found; start..end, strand, type, name):
     24..105     -  polyA_signal   SV40 poly(A) signal: SV40 polyadenylation signal
    128..211     -  CDS            large T antigen (fragment): large T antigen from SV40 (simian virus 40)
    276..641     +  enhancer       CMV enhancer: human cytomegalovirus immediate early enhancer
    643..842     +  promoter       CMV promoter: human cytomegalovirus (CMV) immediate early promoter
    981..1113    +  intron         chimeric intron: chimera between introns from human β-globin and immunoglobulin heavy chain genes
   1157..1175    +  promoter       T7 promoter: promoter for bacteriophage T7 RNA polymerase
   1243..3483    +  CDS            WDR91: WDR91_HUMAN - Experimental evidence at protein level: Swiss-Prot protein existence level 1. Functions as a negative regulator of the PI3 kinase/PI3K activity associated with endosomal membranes via BECN1, a core subunit of the PI3K complex. By modifying the phosphatidylinositol 3- phosphate/PtdInsP3 content of endosomal membranes may regulate endosome fusion, recycling, sorting and early to late endosome transport (PubMed:26783301). It is for instance, required for the delivery of cargos like BST2/tetherin from early to late endosome and thereby participates indirectly to their degradation by
   3579..3606    +  CDS            SET1 (fragment): solubility-enhancement tag derived from T7 phage gene 10B
   3632..3753    -  polyA_signal   SV40 poly(A) signal: SV40 polyadenylation signal
   3776..3844    -  CDS            large T antigen (fragment): large T antigen from SV40 (simian virus 40)
   3868..3901    +  protein_bind   loxP: Cre-mediated recombination occurs in the 8-bp core sequence (GCATACAT). Cre recombinase
   3911..3958    +  promoter       EM7 promoter: synthetic bacterial promoter&nbsp
   3990..4781    +  CDS            neo: KKA2_KLEPN - Also known as kan, nptII. Experimental evidence at protein level: Swiss-Prot protein existence level 1. Resistance to kanamycin, neomycin, paromomycin, ribostamycin, butirosin and gentamicin B. From Klebsiella pneumoniae.
   4942..5530    -  rep_origin     ori: high-copy-number ColE1/pMB1/pBR322/pUC origin of replication
   5656..5704    -  polyA_signal   poly(A) signal: synthetic polyadenylation signal
   5728..6126    -  CDS            BSD: blasticidin S deaminase; Aspergillus terreus BSD; confers resistance to blasticidin
   6157..6514    -  promoter       SV40 promoter: SV40 enhancer and early promoter
