[The description below was written by a language model from this plasmid's Addgene catalogue record and pLannotate feature annotations shown in this document.]
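Description:
pBiT3.1-C_WDR91:1-747 is a mammalian expression plasmid built on Promega's pBiT3.1-C backbone that encodes full-length, wild-type human WDR91 (residues M1–A747, a 2,241 bp insert derived from a Mammalian Gene Collection clone) fused at its C terminus to a short flexible Gly/Ser linker and the HiBiT peptide. HiBiT is the small 11-residue fragment of split NanoLuc luciferase, which yields luminescence when complemented with the LgBiT partner, so the tagged protein can be quantified sensitively in cells or lysates. Transcription is driven by the CMV immediate-early enhancer and promoter, followed by a chimeric β-globin/immunoglobulin intron that improves mRNA processing, and is terminated by an SV40 polyadenylation signal. A T7 promoter upstream of the open reading frame serves as a sequencing primer site and could support in vitro transcription. The insert was introduced by ligation-independent cloning between EcoRI and XhoI sites, both of which are retained.

The plasmid replicates in E. coli at high copy from a ColE1/pUC-type origin and is selected with kanamycin through the neo (nptII) gene under the bacterial EM7 promoter; a single loxP site lies just upstream of this cassette. The catalogue lists neomycin/G418 as the mammalian selectable marker, whereas the annotated sequence shows neo with only a bacterial promoter. It also shows a separate SV40 early promoter–blasticidin S deaminase–synthetic poly(A) cassette that the record does not mention, so the mammalian selection is ambiguous. The short "SET1" and large T antigen fragments are probably annotation artefacts. The construct comes from a study of the ligandability of WD40-repeat proteins, where HiBiT-tagged WDR91 would suit luminescence-based cellular assays of protein level or ligand engagement.
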