Addgene plasmid #211045: pBiT3.1-C_WDR91:1-747
Purpose: Mammalian expression of full-length human WDR91. C-terminal HiBiT tag.
Depositing lab: Cheryl Arrowsmith. Depositing organization: University of Toronto. Publication: A Target Class Ligandability Evaluation of WD40 Repeat-Containing Proteins. Ackloo S, Li F, Szewczyk M, Seitova A, Loppnau P, Zeng H, Xu J, Ahmad S, Arnautova YA, Baghaie AJ, Beldar S, Bolotokova A, Centrella PA, Chau I, Clark MA, Cuozzo JW, Dehghani-Tafti S, Disch JS, Dong A, Dumas A, Feng JA, Ghiabi P, Gibson E, Gilmer J, Goldman B, Green SR, Guie MA, Guilinger JP, Harms N, Herasymenko O, Houliston S, Hutchinson A, Kearnes S, Keefe AD, Kimani SW, Kramer T, Kutera M, Kwak HA, Lento C, Li Y, Liu J, Loup J, Machado RAC, Mulhern CJ, Perveen S, Righetto GL, Riley P, Shrestha S, Sigel EA, Silva M, Sintchak MD, Slakman BL, Taylor RD, Thompson J, Torng W, Underkoffler C, von Rechenberg M, Walsh RT, Watson I, Wilson DJ, Wolf E, Yadav M, Yazdi AK, Zhang J, Zhang Y, Santhakumar V, Edwards AM, Barsyte-Lovejoy D, Schapira M, Brown PJ, Halabelian L, Arrowsmith CH. J Med Chem. 2025 Jan 23;68(2):1092-1112. doi: 10.1021/acs.jmedchem.4c02010. Epub 2024 Nov 4. PubMed 39495097.
Backbone
  Vector backbone: pBiT3.1-C
  Backbone manufacturer: Promega
  Vector type: Mammalian Expression
  Selectable markers: Neomycin (select with G418)
Growth in bacteria
  Bacterial resistance: Kanamycin, 50 μg/mL
  Growth temperature: 37°C
  Growth strain: DH5alpha
  Copy number: High Copy
Gene/Insert
  Gene/Insert name: WDR91:M1-A747
  Species: H. sapiens (human)
  Insert size (bp): 2241
  Mutation: wild type
  Entrez Gene: WDR91 (a.k.a. HSPC049, SORF-1, SORF1)
  Promoter: CMV
  Tag / fusion protein: GSSGGSSGVSGWRLFKKIS (C terminal on insert)
  Cloning method: Ligation Independent Cloning
  Sequencing primers: 5′ T7; 3′ TTGCTCAGCGGTGGCAGCAG
Resource information
  A portion of this plasmid was derived from a plasmid made by: Mammalian Gene Collection (BC017246)
Terms and licenses: Academic/Nonprofit Terms; Industry Terms: Not Available to Industry
Depositor comments: 5' Cloning Site: EcoR1 (not destroyed), 3' Cloning Site: Xho1 (not destroyed).
How to cite: pBiT3.1-C_WDR91:1-747 was a gift from Cheryl Arrowsmith (Addgene plasmid # 211045 ; http://n2t.net/addgene:211045 ; RRID:Addgene_211045)
