>Addgene plasmid #211045 | pBiT3.1-C_WDR91:1-747 | depositor partial sequence | sequence record 411570 | Insert sequence
ATGGCGGAGGCCGTGGAGCGCACTGACGAGCTGGTCCGGGAGTACCTGCTCTTCCGCGGGTTCACGCACA
CACTGCGGCAGCTGGACGCCGAGATCAAGGCGGACAAGGAGAAGGGGTTCCGGGTGGATAAGATTGTGGA
CCAGCTGCAGCAGTTAATGCAGGTGTATGACTTGGCTGCCCTTCGGGATTATTGGAGCTACTTGGAGCGT
CGGCTCTTCAGCCGCTTGGAGGATATATACAGACCCACAATCCACAAGCTGAAAACCAGCCTGTTTCGAT
TTTATCTTGTCTACACAATCCAGACAAACAGAAATGACAAGGCTCAGGAGTTCTTTGCAAAGCAGGCCAC
GGAACTCCAGAACCAGGCTGAGTGGAAGGATTGGTTTGTCCTGCCCTTCCTGCCATCCCCGGACACCAAC
CCCACCTTTGCTACCTACTTTTCTCGACAGTGGGCTGACACCTTCATTGTGTCCCTGCACAACTTCCTGA
GCGTCCTGTTTCAGTGCATGCCAGTCCCTGTGATCCTGAACTTTGATGCGGAGTGTCAGAGGACTAACCA
GGTTCAAGAAGAAAATGAAGTTCTGCGTCAGAAGCTTTTTGCATTGCAAGCTGAAATCCACCGACTGAAG
AAAGAGGAGCAACAGCCAGAAGAGGAAGAGGCCTTGGTCCAACACAAATTGCCTCCTTATGTCTCCAACA
TGGACCGCCTGGGGGACTCGGAACTTGCCATGGTGTGCAGCCAAAGGAATGCCTCCCTCTCCCAGTCACC
TCGTGTGGGCTTCCTGTCCTCGCTGCTGCCTCAGAGTAAGAAGAGCCCCTCAAGGTTGTCGCCTGCTCAG
GGCCCTCCTCAACCTCAGAGCTCGGCCAAGAAAGAGTCCTTCGGTGGTCAGGGCACCAAGGGAAAGGACC
CGACGTCCGGAGCCAAGGATGGGAAGAGCCTCCTCAGCGGGCTGGCCACTGGGGAGTCCGGTTGGTCACA
GCACCGGCAGCGGCGCCTGCAGGACCATGGCAAGGAGAGGAAGGAGCTTTTCTCCACAACCACTTCCCAG
TGTGCAGAGAAGAAACCAGAAGCCAGTGGCCCAGAGGCTGAGCCCTGCCCAGAGCTCCACACGGAGCCAG
TGGAGCCACTGACTCGGGCATCCTCGGCAGGCCCTGAGGGTGGAGGAGTCCGCCCCGAGCAGCCCTTTAT
TGTGCTGGGACAGGAGGAGTACGGGGAACACCACTCATCCATCATGCACTGCAGAGTGGACTGCTCTGGG
AGGAGAGTCGCCAGCTTAGACGTAGATGGGGTCATCAAAGTGTGGTCCTTCAACCCCATCATGCAGACCA
AAGCATCCTCCATTTCCAAATCACCGCTGCTGTCTTTGGAATGGGCCACCAAACGGGACAGACTGCTCTT
GCTGGGCAGTGGTGTGGGAACAGTGCGTCTCTATGACACGGAAGCCAAGAAGAATCTCTGTGAAATCAAT
ATCAACGACAACATGCCCAGAATCCTGTCTCTTGCGTGCAGCCCCAACGGGGCCTCTTTCGTCTGTTCGG
CAGCAGCTCCGAGCCTCACTTCCCAGGTGGACTTCTCAGCACCAGACATCGGCAGCAAGGGCATGAACCA
GGTTCCTGGCAGGCTGCTGCTGTGGGACACGAAAACCATGAAGCAGCAGCTCCAGTTCTCCCTGGATCCA
GAACCCATTGCTATCAACTGTACAGCCTTCAATCACAACGGGAACCTGCTGGTCACAGGGGCAGCTGATG
GCGTCATCCGGCTGTTTGACATGCAGCAGCATGAGTGCGCGATGAGCTGGAGGGCCCACTACGGGGAGGT
CTACTCTGTGGAGTTCAGCTATGATGAGAACACCGTGTACAGCATCGGCGAGGACGGGAAGTTCATCCAG
TGGAACATCCACAAGAGTGGCCTCAAGGTATCCGAGTACAGCCTCCCCTCAGATGCCACGGGCCCCTTTG
TGCTGTCTGGATACAGCGGCTACAAGCAGGTTCAAGTCCCCAGGGGCCGACTCTTCGCTTTTGACTCGGA
GGGAAATTACATGCTGACATGTTCTGCCACAGGCGGCGTCATCTACAAGCTGGGTGGCGATGAGAAGGTT
CTGGAGAGCTGCTTGAGCCTAGGTGGCCACCGAGCCCCTGTGGTCACCGTGGACTGGAGCACTGCCATGG
ACTGTGGGACCTGCCTCACCGCCTCCATGGATGGCAAGATCAAGCTGACCACCCTCCTGGCCCATAAAGC
C
